Addgene plasmid #32297: pMS34
Depositing lab: Elisabeth Raleigh. Depositing organization: New England Biolabs. Publication: A versatile element for gene addition in bacterial chromosomes. Sibley MH, Raleigh EA. Nucleic Acids Res. 2012 Feb;40(3):e19. doi: 10.1093/nar/gkr1085. Epub 2011 Nov 28. PubMed 22123741.
Backbone
  Vector backbone: pMS26
  Backbone size w/o insert (bp): 13150
  Modifications to backbone: USERBstBI fragment replaced with lacZ amplicon
  Vector type: Bacterial Expression ; bacterial gene addition
Growth in bacteria
  Bacterial resistance: Ampicillin, 100 μg/mL
  Growth temperature: 30°C
  Growth strain: DH10B
  Growth instructions: Following transformation and plating on rich Ampicillin (100 ug/ml) at 30C, restreak at 42C without drug on plates containing rhamnose and Xgal to obtain strains with insertion of mTn7(phi-lacZMS33) into attTn7
  Copy number: Low Copy
Gene/Insert
  Gene/Insert name: lacZ ORF with long 5'UTR
  Species: Escherichia coli
  Insert size (bp): 3217
  GenBank ID: AAC73447.1 Gene ID: 945006
  Promoter: rhaBp
  Cloning method: Restriction Enzyme; 5′ cloning site USERBstBI (destroyed during cloning); 3′ cloning site USERBstBI (destroyed during cloning)
  Sequencing primers: 5′ GATCTAAACTATGACAATAAAG; 3′ na
Terms and licenses: Academic/Nonprofit Terms; Industry Terms
Depositor comments: Amplification and sequencing primers for verifying insertion into attTn7: glmS-proximal (Tn7R side) 5’-AATCTGTAACGTTCCGGGTTC-3’ OR 5'-GATGCTGGTGGCGAAGCTGT-3' pstS-proximal (Tn7L side) 5’-CATTAATAACGAAGAGATGAC-3’ OR 5'-GATGACGGTTTGTCACATGGA-3'
How to cite: pMS34 was a gift from Elisabeth Raleigh (Addgene plasmid # 32297 ; http://n2t.net/addgene:32297 ; RRID:Addgene_32297)
