[The description below was written by a language model from this plasmid's Addgene catalogue record and pLannotate feature annotations shown in this document.]
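Description:
pMS34 is a low-copy, temperature-sensitive bacterial plasmid built on the pMS26 backbone for adding genes to bacterial chromosomes by site-specific Tn7 transposition. It replicates from a pSC101 origin with the temperature-sensitive Rep101(Ts) replication protein, so it is maintained at 30°C and lost at 42°C, and it is selected with ampicillin through the bla gene. The annotated sequence (about 16.3 kb) also shows an incP oriT, which would permit conjugative mobilization, along with fragments of an f1 origin and of a tetracycline resistance gene that appear to be backbone remnants.

The plasmid carries both the transposition machinery and the element to be transposed. The tnsA, tnsB, tnsC and tnsD genes sit downstream of the araBAD promoter with the divergent araC regulator, followed by a truncated tnsE fragment and rrnB terminators. TnsABC plus TnsD directs high-frequency insertion into the attTn7 site, which the verification notes place between glmS and pstS. The mini-Tn7 element, bounded by Tn7L and Tn7R ends, contains the E. coli lacZ open reading frame with a long 5′ UTR under the rhamnose-inducible rhaB promoter. This amplicon replaced the USER/BstBI cloning fragment of pMS26. T7Te and rrnB T1/T2 terminators flank the cassette inside the transposon ends, presumably insulating it from surrounding transcription.

In use, transformants are recovered under ampicillin at the permissive temperature, then shifted to the non-permissive temperature without drug to cure the plasmid. Strains that have acquired the mTn7 lacZ insertion at attTn7 are identified by rhamnose-dependent β-galactosidase activity on X-gal. The transposon carries no annotated resistance marker. pMS34 therefore serves as a reporter-bearing demonstration and test construct for this gene addition system.
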