Features (pLannotate 1.2.2; 27 found; start..end, strand, type, name):
     38..56      +  promoter       tet promoter (fragment): E. coli promoter for tetracycline efflux protein gene
    146..1024    -  CDS            araC: L-arabinose regulatory protein; araC
   1051..1335    +  promoter       araBAD promoter: araBAD; promoter of the L-arabinose operon of E. coli; the araC regulatory gene is transcribed in the opposite direction (Guzman et al., 1995)
   1356..1374    +  misc_feature   MCS (fragment): pUC18/19 multiple cloning site
   1453..2271    +  CDS            tnsA: TNSA_ECOLX - Experimental evidence at protein level: Swiss-Prot protein existence level 1. Required for Tn7 transposition. Forms the transposase, together with TnsB. TnsA executes the 5'-DNA strand breakage reaction. TnsABC and TnsD promote high-frequency insertion of Tn7 into a specific target site known as ATT-Tn7 whereas TnsABC and TnsD promote low- frequency insertion into many different sites. From Escherichia coli.
   2261..4366    +  CDS            tnsB: TNSB_ECOLX - Experimental evidence at protein level: Swiss-Prot protein existence level 1. Sequence-specific, DNA-binding protein required for Tn7 transposition. Recognizes sequences necessary for recombination at both left and right ends of Tn7 and, together with TnsA, forms the transposase. TnsB executes the 5'-DNA strand breakage and joining reactions. From Escherichia coli.
   4366..6030    +  CDS            tnsC: TNSC_ECOLX - Experimental evidence at protein level: Swiss-Prot protein existence level 1. TnsABC + TnsD promote high-frequency insertion of Tn7 into a specific target site known as att-Tn7 whereas TnsABC + TnsE promote low-frequency insertion into many different sites. From Escherichia coli.
   6036..7559    +  CDS            tnsD: TNSD_ECOLX - Protein predicted: Swiss-Prot protein existence level 4. TnsABC + TnsD promote high-frequency insertion of Tn7 into a specific target site known as att-Tn7 whereas TnsABC + TnsE promote low-frequency insertion into many different sites. From Escherichia coli.
   7566..7955    +  CDS            tnsE (fragment): TNSE_ECOLX - Experimental evidence at protein level: Swiss-Prot protein existence level 1. TnsABC + TnsD promote high-frequency insertion of Tn7 into a specific target site known as att-Tn7 whereas TnsABC + TnsE promote low-frequency insertion into many different sites. From Escherichia coli.
   7956..7993    +  misc_feature   MCS (fragment): pUC18/19 multiple cloning site
   8077..8192    +  ncRNA          5S rRNA: Accession: RF00001 - 5S ribosomal RNA
   8196..8282    +  terminator     rrnB T1 terminator: Escherichia coli rrnB; transcription terminator T1 from the E. coli rrnB gene
   8374..8401    +  terminator     rrnB T2 terminator: transcription terminator T2 from the E. coli rrnB gene
   8420..8511    +  promoter       AmpR promoter: bla
   8512..9372    +  CDS            AmpR: β-lactamase; bla; confers resistance to ampicillin, carbenicillin, and related antibiotics
   9414..9542    +  rep_origin     f1 ori (fragment) (sequence partly withheld): f1 bacteriophage origin of replication; arrow indicates direction of (+) strand synthesis
   9543..9652    -  oriT           oriT: incP origin of transfer
   9655..9907    +  CDS            TcR (fragment): tetracycline efflux protein; tet; confers resistance to tetracycline
  10392..10614   +  rep_origin     pSC101 ori: low-copy replication origin that requires the Rep101 protein
  10662..11612   +  CDS            Rep101(Ts): temperature-sensitive version of the RepA protein needed for replication with the pSC101 origin (Armstrong et al., 1984); rep101 encoding an A56V mutation
  12045..12210   +  mobile_element Tn7L: mini-Tn7 element (left end of the Tn7 transposon) Tn7
  12321..12348   +  terminator     T7Te terminator: phage T7 early transcription terminator
  12524..15595   -  CDS            lacZ: BGAL_ECOLI - Experimental evidence at protein level: Swiss-Prot protein existence level 1. From Escherichia coli (strain K12).
  15652..15770   -  promoter       rhaB promoter: promoter of the E. coli rhaBAD operon, conferring tight induction with L-rhamnose and repression with D-glucose in the presence of RhaR and RhaS (Giacalone et al., 2006)
  15855..15941   +  terminator     rrnB T1 terminator: Escherichia coli rrnB; transcription terminator T1 from the E. coli rrnB gene
  16033..16060   +  terminator     rrnB T2 terminator: transcription terminator T2 from the E. coli rrnB gene
  16108..16306   +  mobile_element Tn7R (fragment): mini-Tn7 element (right end of the Tn7 transposon) Tn7
>Addgene plasmid #32297 | pMS34 | depositor full sequence | sequence record 38637 | pMS34 sequence 16306 bps
GGCCACGATGCGTCCGGCGTAGAGGATCTGCTCATGTTTGACAGCTTATCATCGATGCATAATGTGCCTG
TCAAATGGACGAAGCAGGGATTCTGCAAACCCTATGCTACTCCGTCAAGCCGTCAATTGTCTGATTCGTT
ACCAATTATGACAACTTGACGGCTACATCATTCACTTTTTCTTCACAACCGGCACGGAACTCGCTCGGGC
TGGCCCCGGTGCATTTTTTAAATACCCGCGAGAAATAGAGTTGATCGTCAAAACCAACATTGCGACCGAC
GGTGGCGATAGGCATCCGGGTGGTGCTCAAAAGCAGCTTCGCCTGGCTGATACGTTGGTCCTCGCGCCAG
CTTAAGACGCTAATCCCTAACTGCTGGCGGAAAAGATGTGACAGACGCGACGGCGACAAGCAAACATGCT
GTGCGACGCTGGCGATATCAAAATTGCTGTCTGCCAGGTGATCGCTGATGTACTGACAAGCCTCGCGTAC
CCGATTATCCATCGGTGGATGGAGCGACTCGTTAATCGCTTCCATGCGCCGCAGTAACAATTGCTCAAGC
AGATTTATCGCCAGCAGCTCCGAATAGCGCCCTTCCCCTTGCCCGGCGTTAATGATTTGCCCAAACAGGT
CGCTGAAATGCGGCTGGTGCGCTTCATCCGGGCGAAAGAACCCCGTATTGGCAAATATTGACGGCCAGTT
AAGCCATTCATGCCAGTAGGCGCGCGGACGAAAGTAAACCCACTGGTGATACCATTCGCGAGCCTCCGGA
TGACGACCGTAGTGATGAATCTCTCCTGGCGGGAACAGCAAAATATCACCCGGTCGGCAAACAAATTCTC
GTCCCTGATTTTTCACCACCCCCTGACCGCGAATGGTGAGATTGAGAATATAACCTTTCATTCCCAGCGG
TCGGTCGATAAAAAAATCGAGATAACCGTTGGCCTCAATCGGCGTTAAACCCGCCACCAGATGGGCATTA
AACGAGTATCCCGGCAGCAGGGGATCATTTTGCGCTTCAGCCATACTTTTCATACTCCCGCCATTCAGAG
AAGAAACCAATTGTCCATATTGCATCAGACATTGCCGTCACTGCGTCTTTTACTGGCTCTTCTCGCTAAC
CAAACCGGTAACCCCGCTTATTAAAAGCATTCTGTAACAAAGCGGGACCAAAGCCATGACAAAAACGCGT
AACAAAAGTGTCTATAATCACGGCAGAAAAGTCCACATTGATTATTTGCACGGCGTCACACTTTGCTATG
CCATAGCATTTTTATCCATAAGATTAGCGGATCCTACCTGACGCTTTTTATCGCAACTCTCTACTGTTTC
TCCATACCCGTTTTTTTGGGCTAGCGAATTCGAGCTCGGTACCCAAGTCTTAAACTAGACAGAATAGTTG
TAAACTGAAATCAGTCCAGTTATGCTGTGAAAAAGCATACTGGACTTTTGTTATGGCTAAAGCAAACTCT
TCATTTTCTGAAGTGCAAATTGCCCGTCGTATTAAAGAGGGGCGTGGCCAAGGGCATGGTAAAGACTATA
TTCCATGGCTAACAGTACAAGAAGTTCCTTCTTCAGGTCGTTCCCACCGTATTTATTCTCATAAGACGGG
ACGAGTCCATCATTTGCTATCTGACTTAGAGCTTGCTGTTTTTCTCAGTCTTGAGTGGGAGAGCAGCGTG
CTAGATATACGCGAGCAGTTCCCCTTATTACCTAGTGATACCAGGCAGATTGCAATAGATAGTGGTATTA
AGCATCCTGTTATTCGTGGTGTAGATCAGGTTATGTCTACTGATTTTTTAGTGGACTGCAAAGATGGTCC
TTTTGAGCAGTTTGCTATTCAAGTCAAACCTGCAGCAGCCTTACAAGACGAGCGTACCTTAGAAAAACTA
GAACTAGAGCGTCGCTATTGGCAGCAAAAGCAAATTCCTTGGTTCATTTTTACTGATAAAGAAATAAATC
CCGTAGTAAAAGAAAATATTGAATGGCTTTATTCAGTGAAAACAGAAGAAGTTTCTGCGGAGCTTTTAGC
ACAACTATCCCCATTGGCCCATATCCTGCAAGAAAAAGGAGATGAAAACATTATCAATGTCTGTAAGCAG
GTTGATATTGCTTATGATTTGGAGTTAGGCAAAACATTGAGTGAGATACGAGCCTTAACCGCAAATGGTT
TTATTAAGTTCAATATTTATAAGTCTTTCAGGGCAAATAAGTGTGCAGATCTCTGTATTAGCCAAGTAGT
GAATATGGAGGAGTTGCGCTATGTGGCAAATTAATGAGGTTGTGCTATTTGATAATGATCCGTATCGCAT
TTTGGCTATAGAGGATGGCCAAGTTGTCTGGATGCAAATAAGCGCTGATAAAGGAGTTCCACAAGCTAGG
GCTGAGTTGTTGCTAATGCAGTATTTAGATGAAGGCCGCTTAGTTAGAACTGATGACCCTTATGTACATC
TTGATTTAGAAGAGCCGTCTGTAGATTCTGTCAGCTTCCAGAAGCGCGAGGAGGATTATCGAAAAATTCT
TCCTATTATTAATAGTAAGGATCGTTTCGACCCTAAAGTCAGAAGCGAACTCGTTGAGCATGTGGTCCAA
GAACATAAGGTTACTAAGGCTACAGTTTATAAGTTGTTACGCCGTTACTGGCAGCGTGGTCAAACGCCTA
ATGCATTAATTCCTGACTACAAAAACAGCGGTGCACCAGGGGAAAGACGTTCAGCGACAGGAACAGCAAA
GATTGGCCGAGCCAGAGAATATGGTAAGGGTGAAGGAACCAAGGTAACGCCCGAGATTGAACGCCTTTTT
AGGTTGACCATAGAAAAGCACCTGTTAAATCAAAAAGGTACAAAGACCACCGTTGCCTATAGACGATTTG
TGGACTTGTTTGCTCAGTATTTTCCTCGCATTCCCCAAGAGGATTACCCAACACTACGTCAGTTTCGTTA
TTTTTATGATCGAGAATACCCTAAAGCTCAGCGCTTAAAGTCTAGAGTTAAAGCAGGGGTATATAAAAAA
GACGTACGACCCTTAAGTAGTACAGCCACTTCTCAGGCGTTAGGCCCTGGGAGTCGTTATGAGATTGATG
CCACGATTGCTGATATTTATTTAGTGGATCATCATGATCGCCAAAAAATCATAGGAAGACCAACGCTTTA
CATTGTGATTGATGTGTTTAGTCGGATGATCACGGGCTTTTATATCGGCTTTGAAAATCCGTCTTATGTG
GTGGCGATGCAGGCTTTTGTAAATGCTTGCTCTGACAAAACGGCCATTTGTGCCCAGCATGATATTGAGA
TTAGTAGCTCAGACTGGCCGTGTGTAGGTTTGCCAGATGTGTTGCTAGCGGACCGTGGCGAATTAATGAG
TCATCAGGTCGAAGCCTTAGTTTCTAGTTTTAATGTGCGAGTGGAAAGTGCTCCACCTAGACGTGGCGAT
GCTAAAGGCATAGTGGAAAGCACTTTTAGAACACTACAAGCCGAGTTTAAGTCCTTTGCACCTGGCATTG
TAGAGGGCAGTCGGATCAAAAGCCATGGTGAAACAGACTATAGGTTAGATGCATCTCTGTCGGTATTTGA
GTTCACACAAATTATTTTGCGTACGATCTTATTCAGAAATAACCATCTGGTGATGGATAAATACGATCGA
GATGCTGATTTTCCTACAGATTTACCGTCTATTCCTGTCCAGCTATGGCAATGGGGTATGCAGCATCGTA
CAGGTAGTTTAAGGGCTGTGGAGCAAGAGCAGTTGCGAGTAGCGTTACTGCCTCGCCGAAAGGTCTCTAT
TTCTTCATTTGGCGTTAATTTGTGGGGTTTGTATTACTCGGGGTCAGAGATTCTGCGTGAGGGTTGGTTG
CAGCGGAGCACTGATATAGCTAGACCTCAACATTTAGAAGCGGCTTATGACCCAGTGCTGGTTGATACGA
TTTATTTGTTTCCGCAAGTTGGCAGCCGTGTATTTTGGCGCTGTAATCTGACGGAACGTAGTCGGCAGTT
TAAAGGTCTCTCATTTTGGGAGGTTTGGGATATACAAGCACAAGAAAAACACAATAAAGCCAATGCGAAG
CAGGATGAGTTAACTAAACGCAGGGAGCTTGAGGCGTTTATTCAGCAAACCATTCAGAAAGCGAATAAGT
TAACGCCCAGTACTACTGAGCCCAAATCAACACGCATTAAGCAGATTAAAACTAATAAAAAAGAAGCCGT
GACCTCGGAGCGTAAAAAACGTGCGGAGCATTTGAAGCCAAGCTCTTCAGGTGATGAGGCTAAAGTTATT
CCTTTCAACGCAGTGGAAGCGGATGATCAAGAAGATTACAGCCTACCCACATACGTGCCTGAATTATTTC
AGGATCCACCAGAAAAGGATGAGTCATGAGTGCTACCCGGATTCAAGCAGTTTATCGTGATACGGGGGTA
GAGGCTTATCGTGATAATCCTTTTATCGAGGCCTTACCACCATTACAAGAGTCAGTGAATAGTGCTGCAT
CACTGAAATCCTCTTTACAGCTTACTTCCTCTGACTTGCAAAAGTCCCGTGTTATCAGAGCTCATACCAT
TTGTCGTATTCCAGATGACTATTTTCAGCCATTAGGTACGCATTTGCTACTAAGTGAGCGTATTTCGGTC
ATGATTCGAGGTGGCTACGTAGGCAGAAATCCTAAAACAGGAGATTTACAAAAGCATTTACAAAATGGTT
ATGAGCGTGTTCAAACGGGAGAGTTGGAGACATTTCGCTTTGAGGAGGCACGATCTACGGCACAAAGCTT
ATTGTTAATTGGTTGTTCTGGTAGTGGGAAGACGACCTCTCTTCATCGTATTCTAGCCACGTATCCTCAG
GTGATTTACCATCGTGAACTCAATGTAGAGCAGGTGGTGTATTTGAAAATAGACTGCTCGCATAATGGTT
CGCTAAAAGAAATCTGCTTGAATTTTTTCAGAGCGTTGGATCGAGCCTTGGGCTCGAACTATGAGCGTCG
TTATGGCTTAAAACGTCATGGTATAGAAACCATGTTGGCTTTGATGTCGCAAATAGCCAATGCACATGCT
TTAGGGTTGTTGGTTATTGATGAAATTCAGCATTTAAGCCGCTCTCGTTCGGGTGGATCTCAAGAGATGC
TGAACTTTTTTGTGACGATGGTGAATATTATTGGCGTACCAGTGATGTTGATTGGTACCCCTAAAGCACG
AGAGATTTTTGAGGCTGATTTGCGGTCTGCACGTAGAGGGGCAGGGTTTGGAGCTATATTCTGGGATCCT
ATACAACAAACGCAACGTGGAAAGCCCAATCAAGAGTGGATCGCTTTTACGGATAATCTTTGGCAATTAC
AGCTTTTACAACGCAAAGATGCGCTGTTATCGGATGAGGTCCGTGATGTGTGGTATGAGCTAAGCCAAGG
AGTGATGGACATTGTAGTAAAACTTTTTGTACTCGCTCAGCTCCGTGCGCTAGCTTTAGGCAATGAGCGT
ATTACCGCTGGTTTATTGCGGCAAGTGTATCAAGATGAGTTAAAGCCTGTGCACCCCATGCTAGAGGCAT
TACGCTCGGGTATCCCAGAACGCATTGCTCGTTATTCTGATCTAGTCGTTCCCGAGATTGATAAACGGTT
AATCCAACTTCAGCTAGATATCGCAGCGATACAAGAACAAACACCAGAAGAAAAAGCCCTTCAAGAGTTA
GATACCGAAGATCAGCGTCATTTATATCTGATGCTGAAAGAGGATTACGATTCAAGCCTGTTAATTCCCA
CTATTAAAAAAGCGTTTAGCCAGAATCCAACGATGACAAGACAAAAGTTACTGCCTCTTGTTTTGCAGTG
GTTGATGGAAGGCGAAACGGTAGTGTCAGAACTAGAAAAGCCCTCCAAGAGTAAAAAGGTTTCGGCTATA
AAGGTAGTCAAGCCCAGCGACTGGGATAGCTTGCCTGATACGGATTTACGTTATATCTATTCACAACGCC
AACCTGAAAAAACCATGCATGAACGGTTAAAAGGGAAAGGGGTAATAGTGGATATGGCGAGCTTATTTAA
ACAAGCAGGTTAGCCATGAGAAACTTTCCTGTTCCGTACTCGAATGAGCTGATTTATAGCACTATTGCAC
GGGCAGGCGTTTATCAAGGGATTGTTAGTCCTAAGCAGCTGTTGGATGAGGTGTATGGCAACCGCAAGGT
GGTCGCTACCTTAGGTCTGCCCTCGCATTTAGGTGTGATAGCAAGACATCTACATCAAACAGGACGTTAC
GCTGTTCAGCAGCTTATTTATGAGCATACCTTATTCCCTTTATATGCTCCGTTTGTAGGCAAGGAGCGCC
GAGACGAAGCTATTCGGTTAATGGAGTACCAAGCGCAAGGTGCGGTGCATTTAATGCTAGGAGTCGCTGC
TTCTAGAGTTAAGAGCGATAACCGCTTTAGATACTGCCCTGATTGCGTTGCTCTTCAGCTAAATAGGTAT
GGGGAAGCCTTTTGGCAACGAGATTGGTATTTGCCCGCTTTGCCATATTGTCCAAAACACGGTGCTTTAG
TCTTCTTTGATAGAGCTGTAGATGATCACCGACATCAATTTTGGGCTTTGGGTCATACTGAGCTGCTTTC
AGACTACCCCAAAGACTCCCTATCTCAATTAACAGCACTAGCTGCTTATATAGCCCCTCTGTTAGATGCT
CCACGAGCGCAAGAGCTTTCCCCAAGCCTTGAGCAGTGGACGCTGTTTTATCAGCGCTTAGCGCAGGATC
TAGGGCTAACCAAAAGCAAGCACATTCGTCATGACTTGGTGGCGGAGAGAGTGAGGCAGACTTTTAGTGA
TGAGGCACTAGAGAAACTGGATTTAAAGTTGGCAGAGAACAAGGACACGTGTTGGCTGAAAAGTATATTC
CGTAAGCATAGAAAAGCCTTTAGTTATTTACAGCATAGTATTGTGTGGCAAGCCTTATTGCCAAAACTAA
CGGTTATAGAAGCGCTACAGCAGGCAAGTGCTCTTACTGAGCACTCTATAACGACAAGACCTGTTAGCCA
GTCTGTGCAACCTAACTCTGAAGATTTATCTGTTAAGCATAAAGACTGGCAGCAACTAGTGCATAAATAC
CAAGGAATTAAGGCGGCAAGACAGTCTTTAGAGGGTGGGGTGCTATACGCTTGGCTTTACCGACATGACA
GGGATTGGCTAGTTCACTGGAATCAACAGCATCAACAAGAGCGTCTGGCACCCGCCCCTAGAGTTGATTG
GAACCAAAGAGATCGAATTGCTGTACGACAACTATTAAGAATCATAAAGCGTCTAGATAGTAGCCTTGAT
CACCCAAGAGCGACATCGAGCTGGCTGTTAAAGCAAACTCCTAACGGAACCTCTCTTGCAAAAAATCTAC
AGAAACTGCCTTTGGTAGCGCTTTGCTTAAAGCGTTACTCAGAGAGTGTGGAAGATTATCAAATTAGACG
GATTAGCCAAGCTTTTATTAAGCTTAAACAGGAAGATGTTGAGCTTAGGCGCTGGCGATTATTAAGAAGT
GCAACGTTATCTAAAGAGCGGATAACTGAGGAAGCACAAAGATTCTTGGAAATGGTTTATGGGGAAGAGT
GAGTGGTTAGGCTAGCTACATTTAATGACAATGTGCAGGTTGTACATATTGGTCATTTATTCCGTAACTC
GGGTCATAAGGAGTGGCGTATTTTTGTTTGGTTTAATCCAATGCAAGAACGGAAATGGACTCGATTTACT
CATTTGCCTTTATTAAGTCGAGCTAAGGTGGTTAACAGTACAACAAAGCAAATAAATAAGGCGGATCGTG
TGATTGAGTTTGAAGCATCGGATCTTCAACGAGCCAAAATAATCGATTTTCCTAATCTCTCGTCCTTTGC
TTCCGTACGCAACAAGGATGGAGCGCAGAGTTCATTTATTTACGAAGCTGAAACACCATATAGCAAGACT
CGTTATCACATCCCACAGTTAGAGCTAGCTCGGTCATTATTTTTAGGGGATCCTCTAGAGTCGACCTGCA
GGCATGCAAGCTTGGCTGTTTTGGCGGATGAGAGAAGATTTTCAGCCTGATACAGATTAAATCAGAACGC
AGAAGCGGTCTGATAAAACAGAATTTGCCTGGCGGCAGTAGCGCGGTGGTCCCACCTGACCCCATGCCGA
ACTCAGAAGTGAAACGCCGTAGCGCCGATGGTAGTGTGGGGTCTCCCCATGCGAGAGTAGGGAACTGCCA
GGCATCAAATAAAACGAAAGGCTCAGTCGAAAGACTGGGCCTTTCGTTTTATCTGTTGTTTGTCGGTGAA
CGCTCTCCTGAGTAGGACAAATCCGCCGGGAGCGGATTTGAACGTTGCGAAGCAACGGCCCGGAGGGTGG
CGGGCAGGACGCCCGCCATAAACTGCCAGGCATCAAATTAAGCAGAAGGCCATCCTGACGGATGGCCTTT
TTGCGTTTCTACAAACTCTTTTGTTTATTTTTCTAAATACATTCAAATATGTATCCGCTCATGAGACAAT
AACCCTGATAAATGCTTCAATAATATTGAAAAAGGAAGAGTATGAGTATTCAACATTTCCGTGTCGCCCT
TATTCCCTTTTTTGCGGCATTTTGCCTTCCTGTTTTTGCTCACCCAGAAACGCTGGTGAAAGTAAAAGAT
GCTGAAGATCAGTTGGGTGCACGAGTGGGTTACATCGAACTGGATCTCAACAGCGGTAAGATCCTTGAGA
GTTTTCGCCCCGAAGAACGTTTTCCAATGATGAGCACTTTTAAAGTTCTGCTATGTGGCGCGGTATTATC
CCGTGTTGACGCCGGGCAAGAGCAACTCGGTCGCCGCATACACTATTCTCAGAATGACTTGGTTGAGTAC
TCACCAGTCACAGAAAAGCATCTTACGGATGGCATGACAGTAAGAGAATTATGCAGTGCTGCCATAACCA
TGAGTGATAACACTGCGGCCAACTTACTTCTGACAACGATCGGAGGACCGAAGGAGCTAACCGCTTTTTT
GCACAACATGGGGGATCATGTAACTCGCCTTGATCGTTGGGAACCGGAGCTGAATGAAGCCATACCAAAC
GACGAGCGTGACACCACGATGCCTGCAGCAATGGCAACAACGTTGCGCAAACTATTAACTGGCGAACTAC
TTACTCTAGCTTCCCGGCAACAATTAATAGACTGGATGGAGGCGGATAAAGTTGCAGGACCACTTCTGCG
CTCGGCCCTTCCGGCTGGCTGGTTTATTGCTGATAAATCTGGAGCCGGTGAGCGTGGGTCTCGCGGTATC
ATTGCAGCACTGGGGCCAGATGGTAAGCCCTCCCGTATCGTAGTTATCTACACGACGGGGAGTCAGGCAA
CTATGGATGAACGAAATAGACAGATCGCTGAGATAGGTGCCTCACTGATTAAGCATTGGTAACTGTCAGA
CCAAGTTTACTCATATATACTTTAGATTGATT
[125 nt withheld, positions 9413-9537]
CGCCGCCGGCCAGCCTCGCAGAGCAGGATTCCCGTTGAGCACCGCCAGGTGCGAATAAGGGACAGTGAAG
AAGGAACACCCGCTCGCGGGTGGGCCTACTTCACCTATCCTGCCCGGCGGCATCACCGGCGCCACAGGTG
CGGTTGCTGGCGCCTATATCGCCGACATCACCGATGGGGAAGATCGGGCTCGCCACTTCGGGCTCATGAG
CGCTTGTTTCGGCGTGGGTATGGTGGCAGGCCCCGTGGCCGGGGGACTGTTGGGCGCCATCTCCTTGCAT
GCACCATTCCTTGCGGCGGCGGTGCTCAACGGCCTCAACCTACTACTGGGCTGCTTCCTAATGCAGGAGT
CGCATAAGGGAGAGCGTCGATCCCCGACAGTAAGACGGGTAAGCCTGTTGATGATACCGCTGCCTTACTG
GGTGCATTAGCCAGTCTGAATGACCTGTCACGGGATAATCCGAAGTGGTCAGACTGGAAAATCAGAGGGC
AGGAACTGCTGAACAGCAAAAAGTCAGATAGCACCACATAGCAGACCCGCCATAAAACGCCCTGAGAAGC
CCGTGACGGGCTTTTCTTGTATTATGGGTAGTTTCCTTGCATGAATCCATAAAAGGCGCCTGTAGTGCCA
TTTACCCCCATTCACTGCCAGAGCCGTGAGCGCAGCGAACTGAATGTCACGAAAAAGACAGCGACTCAGG
TGCCTGATGGTCGGAGACAAAAGGAATATTCAGCGATTTGCCCGAGCTTGCGAGGGTGCTACTTAAGCCT
TTAGGGTTTTAAGGTCTGTTTTGTAGAGGAGCAAACAGCGTTTGCGACATCCTTTTGTAATACTGCGGAA
CTGACTAAAGTAGTGAGTTATACACAGGGCTGGGATCTATTCTTTTTATCTTTTTTTATTCTTTCTTTAT
TCTATAAATTATAACCACTTGAATATAAACAAAAAAAACACACAAAGGTCTAGCGGAATTTACAGAGGGT
CTAGCAGAATTTACAAGTTTTCCAGCAAAGGTCTAGCAGAATTTACAGATACCCACAACTCAAAGGAAAA
GGACTAGTAATTATCATTGACTAGCCCATCTCAATTGGTATAGTGATTAAAATCACCTAGACCAATTGAG
ATGTATGTCTGAATTAGTTGTTTTCAAAGCAAATGAACTAGCGATTAGTCGCTATGACTTAACGGAGCAT
GAAACCAAGCTAATTTTATGCTGTGTGGCACTACTCAACCCCACGATTGAAAACCCTACAAGGAAAGAAC
GGACGGTATCGTTCACTTATAACCAATACGTTCAGATGATGAACATCAGTAGGGAAAATGCTTATGGTGT
ATTAGCTAAAGCAACCAGAGAGCTGATGACGAGAACTGTGGAAATCAGGAATCCTTTGGTTAAAGGCTTT
GAGATTTTCCAGTGGACAAACTATGCCAAGTTCTCAAGCGAAAAATTAGAATTAGTTTTTAGTGAAGAGA
TATTGCCTTATCTTTTCCAGTTAAAAAAATTCATAAAATATAATCTGGAACATGTTAAGTCTTTTGAAAA
CAAATACTCTATGAGGATTTATGAGTGGTTATTAAAAGAACTAACACAAAAGAAAACTCACAAGGCAAAT
ATAGAGATTAGCCTTGATGAATTTAAGTTCATGTTAATGCTTGAAAATAACTACCATGAGTTTAAAAGGC
TTAACCAATGGGTTTTGAAACCAATAAGTAAAGATTTAAACACTTACAGCAATATGAAATTGGTGGTTGA
TAAGCGAGGCCGCCCGACTGATACGTTGATTTTCCAAGTTGAACTAGATAGACAAATGGATCTCGTAACC
GAACTTGAGAACAACCAGATAAAAATGAATGGTGACAAAATACCAACAACCATTACATCAGATTCCTACC
TACATAACGGACTAAGAAAAACACTACACGATGCTTTAACTGCAAAAATTCAGCTCACCAGTTTTGAGGC
AAAATTTTTGAGTGACATGCAAAGTAAGTATGATCTCAATGGTTCGTTCTCATGGCTCACGCAAAAACAA
CGAACCACACTAGAGAACATACTGGCTAAATACGGAAGGATCTGAGGTTCTTATGGCTCTTGTATCTATC
AGTGAAGCATCAAGACTAACAAACAAAAGTAGAACAACTGTTCACCGTTACATATCAAAGGGAAAACTGT
CCATATGCACAGATGAAAACGGTGTAAAAAAGATAGATACATCAGAGCTTTTACGAGTTTTTGGTGCATT
TAAAGCTGTTCACCATGAACAGATCGACAATGTAACAGATGAACAGCATGTAACACCTAATAGAACAGGT
GAAACCAGTAAAACAAAGCAACTAGAACATGAAATTGAACACCTGAGACAACTTGTTACAGCTCAACAGT
CACACATAGACAGCCTGAAACAGGCGATGCTGCTTATCGAATCAAAGCTGCCGACAACACGGGAGCCAGT
GACGCCTCCCGTGGGGAAAAAATCATGGCAATTCTGGAAGAAATAGCGCTTTCAGCCTGTGGGCGGACAA
AATAGTTGGGAACTGGGAGGGGTGGAAATGGAGTTTTTAAGGATTATTTAGGGAAGAGTGACAAAATAGA
TGGGAACTGGGTGTAGCGTCGTAAGCTAATACGAAAATTAAAAATGACAAAATAGTTTGGAACTAGATTT
CACTTATCTGGTTGGTCGACACTAGTATTACCCTGTTATCCCTAGATTTAAATGATATCGGATCCTAGTA
AGCCACGTTTTAATCGTTAGTTAGTTATCTTCAAGAGAAAATGTAATCACACTGGCTCACCTTCGGGTGG
GCCTTTCTGCGTTTATAAGGAGACACTTTGAATTCGAGCTCAGGCGCGCCAGCGGCCGCGTTTAAACGCT
GAGGGAAAGTTGAAAAAGAATAAACCGAACATCCAAAAGTTTGTGTTTTTTAAATAGTACATAATGGATT
TCCTTACGCGAAATACGGGCAGACATGGCCTGCCCGGTTATTATTATTTTTGACACCAGACCAACTGGTA
ATGGTAGCGACCGGCGCTCAGCTGGAATTCCGCCGATACTGACGGGCTCCAGGAGTCGTCGCCACCAATC
CCCATATGGAAACCGTCGATATTCAGCCATGTGCCTTCTTCCGCGTGCAGCAGATGGCGATGGCTGGTTT
CCATCAGTTGCTGTTGACTGTAGCGGCTGATGTTGAACTGGAAGTCGCCGCGCCACTGGTGTGGGCCATA
ATTCAATTCGCGCGTCCCGCAGCGCAGACCGTTTTCGCTCGGGAAGACGTACGGGGTATACATGTCTGAC
AATGGCAGATCCCAGCGGTCAAAACAGGCGGCAGTAAGGCGGTCGGGATAGTTTTCTTGCGGCCCTAATC
CGAGCCAGTTTACCCGCTCTGCTACCTGCGCCAGCTGGCAGTTCAGGCCAATCCGCGCCGGATGCGGTGT
ATCGCTCGCCACTTCAACATCAACGGTAATCGCCATTTGACCACTACCATCAATCCGGTAGGTTTTCCGG
CTGATAAATAAGGTTTTCCCCTGATGCTGCCACGCGTGAGCGGTCGTAATCAGCACCGCATCAGCAAGTG
TATCTGCCGTGCACTGCAACAACGCTGCTTCGGCCTGGTAATGGCCCGCCGCCTTCCAGCGTTCGACCCA
GGCGTTAGGGTCAATGCGGGTCGCTTCACTTACGCCAATGTCGTTATCCAGCGGTGCACGGGTGAACTGA
TCGCGCAGCGGCGTCAGCAGTTGTTTTTTATCGCCAATCCACATCTGTGAAAGAAAGCCTGACTGGCGGT
TAAATTGCCAACGCTTATTACCCAGCTCGATGCAAAAATCCATTTCGCTGGTGGTCAGATGCGGGATGGC
GTGGGACGCGGCGGGGAGCGTCACACTGAGGTTTTCCGCCAGACGCCACTGCTGCCAGGCGCTGATGTGC
CCGGCTTCTGACCATGCGGTCGCGTTCGGTTGCACTACGCGTACTGTGAGCCAGAGTTGCCCGGCGCTCT
CCGGCTGCGGTAGTTCAGGCAGTTCAATCAACTGTTTACCTTGTGGAGCGACATCCAGAGGCACTTCACC
GCTTGCCAGCGGCTTACCATCCAGCGCCACCATCCAGTGCAGGAGCTCGTTATCGCTATGACGGAACAGG
TATTCGCTGGTCACTTCGATGGTTTGCCCGGATAAACGGAACTGGAAAAACTGCTGCTGGTGTTTTGCTT
CCGTCAGCGCTGGATGCGGCGTGCGGTCGGCAAAGACCAGACCGTTCATACAGAACTGGCGATCGTTCGG
CGTATCGCCAAAATCACCGCCGTAAGCCGACCACGGGTTGCCGTTTTCATCATATTTAATCAGCGACTGA
TCCACCCAGTCCCAGACGAAGCCGCCCTGTAAACGGGGATACTGACGAAACGCCTGCCAGTATTTAGCGA
AACCGCCAAGACTGTTACCCATCGCGTGGGCGTATTCGCAAAGGATCAGCGGGCGCGTCTCTCCAGGTAG
CGAAAGCCATTTTTTGATGGACCATTTCGGCACAGCCGGGAAGGGCTGGTCTTCATCCACGCGCGCGTAC
ATCGGGCAAATAATATCGGTGGCCGTGGTGTCGGCTCCGCCGCCTTCATACTGCACCGGGCGGGAAGGAT
CGACAGATTTGATCCAGCGATACAGCGCGTCGTGATTAGCGCCGTGGCCTGATTCATTCCCCAGCGACCA
GATGATCACACTCGGGTGATTACGATCGCGCTGCACCATTCGCGTTACGCGTTCGCTCATCGCCGGTAGC
CAGCGCGGATCATCGGTCAGACGATTCATTGGCACCATGCCGTGGGTTTCAATATTGGCTTCATCCACCA
CATACAGGCCGTAGCGGTCGCACAGCGTGTACCACAGCGGATGGTTCGGATAATGCGAACAGCGCACGGC
GTTAAAGTTGTTCTGCTTCATCAGCAGGATATCCTGCACCATCGTCTGCTCATCCATGACCTGACCATGC
AGAGGATGATGCTCGTGACGGTTAACGCCTCGAATCAGCAACGGCTTGCCGTTCAGCAGCAGCAGACCAT
TTTCAATCCGCACCTCGCGGAAACCGACATCGCAGGCTTCTGCTTCAATCAGCGTGCCGTCGGCGGTGTG
CAGTTCAACCACCGCACGATAGAGATTCGGGATTTCGGCGCTCCACAGTTTCGGGTTTTCGACGTTCAGA
CGTAGTGTGACGCGATCGGCATAACCACCACGCTCATCGATAATTTCACCGCCGAAAGGCGCGGTGCCGC
TGGCGACCTGCGTTTCACCCTGCCATAAAGAAACTGTTACCCGTAGGTAGTCACGCAACTCGCCGCACAT
CTGAACTTCAGCCTCCAGTACAGCGCGGCTGAAATCATCATTAAAGCGAGTGGCAACATGGAAATCGCTG
ATTTGTGTAGTCGGTTTATGCAGCAACGAGACGTCACGGAAAATGCCGCTCATCCGCCACATATCCTGAT
CTTCCAGATAACTGCCGTCACTCCAGCGCAGCACCATCACCGCGAGGCGGTTTTCTCCGGCGCGTAAAAA
TGCGCTCAGGTCAAATTCAGACGGCAAACGACTGTCCTGGCCGTAACCGACCCAGCGCCCGTTGCACCAC
AGATGAAACGCCGAGTTAACGCCATCAAAAATAATTCGCGTCTGGCCTTCCTGTAGCCAGCTTTCATCAA
CATTAAATGTGAGCGAGTAACAACCCGTCGGATTCTCCGTGGGAACAAACGGCGGATTGACCGTAATGGG
ATAGGTCACGTTGGTGTAGATGGGCGCATCGTAACCGTGCATCTGCCAGTTTGAGGGGACGACGACAGTA
TCGGCCTCAGGAAGATCGCACTCCAGCCAGCTTTCCGGCACCGCTTCTGGTGCCGGAAACCAGGCAAAGC
GCCATTCGCCATTCAGGCTGCGCAACTGTTGGGAAGGGCGATCGGTGCGGGCCTCTTCGCTATTACGCCA
GCTGGCGAAAGGGGGATGTGCTGCAAGGCGATTAAGTTGGGTAACGCCAGGGTTTTCCCAGTCACGACGT
TGTAAAACGACGGCCAGTGAATCCGTAATCATGGTCATGACGTCCCTCCTGTGTGAAATTGTTATGAATG
TCTCCTCAGCCCTGCAGGAAGCTTTACGACCAGTCTAAAAAGCGCCTGAATTCGCGACCTTCTCGTTACT
GACAGGAAAATGGGCCATTGGCAACCAGGGAAAGATGAACGTGATGATGTTCACAATTTGCTGAATTGTG
GTGATGTGATGCTCACCGCATTTCCTTAATTAACGCCGGATGGTAGTGTGGGGTCTCCCCATGCGAGAGT
AGGGAACTGCCAGGCATCAAATAAAACGAAAGGCTCAGTCGAAAGACTGGGCCTTTCGTTTTATCTGTTG
TTTGTCGGTGAACGCTCTCCTGAGTAGGACAAATCCGCCGGGAGCGGATTTGAACGTTGCGAAGCAACGG
CCCGGAGGGTGGCGGGCAGGACGCCCGCCATAAACTGCCAGGCATCAAATTAAGCAGAAGGCCATCCTGA
CGGATGGCCTTTTTGCGTTTAGTTAGTTATCTCCTAGGACGCGCCACGGCCGCGTCGACCCCACGCCCCT
CTTTAATACGACGGGCAATTTGCACTTCAGAAAATGAAGAGTTTGCTTTAGCCATAACAAAAGTCCAGTA
TGCTTTTTCACAGCATAACTGGACTGATTTCAGTTTACAACTATTCTGTCTAGTTTAAGACTTTATTGTC
ATAGTTTAGATCTATTTTGTTCAGTTTAAGACTTTATTGTCCGCCCACA
