>Addgene plasmid #32297 | pMS34 | addgene partial sequence | sequence record 38125 | LacZ-R 5'-GACAGTATCGGCCTCAGGAA-3'
CGGTGCCGGAAACCAGGCAAAGCGCCATTCGCCATTCAGGCTGCGCAACTGTTGGGAAGGGCGATCGGTG
CGGGCCTCTTCGCTATTACGCCAGCTGGCGAAAGGGGGATGTGCTGCAAGGCGATTAAGTTGGGTAACGC
CAGGGTTTTCCCAGTCACGACGTTGTAAAACGACGGCCAGTGAATCCGTAATCATGGTCATGACGTCCCT
CCTGTGTGAAATTGTTATGAATGTCTCCTCAGCCCTGCAGGAAGCTTTACGACCAGTCTAAAAAGCGCCT
GAATTCGCGACCTTCTCGTTACTGACAGGAAAATGGGCCATTGGCAACCAGGGAAAGATGAACGTGATGA
TGTTCACAATTTGCTGAATTGTGGTGATGTGATGCTCACCGCATTTCCTTAATTAACGCCGGATGGTAGT
GTGGGGTCTCCCCATGCGAGAGTAGGGAACTGCCAGGCATCAAATAAAACGAAAGGCTCAGTCGAAAGAC
TGGGCCTTTCGTTTTATCTGTTGTTTGTCGGTGAACGCTCTCCTGAGTAGGACAAATCCGCCGGGAGCGG
ATTTGAACGTTGCGAAGCAACGGCCCGGAGGGTGGCGGGCAGGACGCCCGCCATAAACTG
